>Addgene plasmid #135005 | pTVKRSF225 | addgene full sequence | sequence record 343353 | Addgene NGS Result
CCGCGCCCACCGGAAGGAGCTGACTGGGTTGAAGGCTCTCAAGGGCATCGGTCGAGATCCCGGTGCCTAA
TGAGTGAGCTAACTTACATTAATTGCGTTGCGCTCACTGCCCGCTTTCCAGTCGGGAAACCTGTCGTGCC
AGCTGCATTAATGAATCGGCCAACGCGCGGGGAGAGGCGGTTTGCGTATTGGGCGCCAGGGTGGTTTTTC
TTTTCACCAGTGAGACGGGCAACAGCTGATTGCCCTTCACCGCCTGGCCCTGAGAGAGTTGCAGCAAGCG
GTCCACGCTGGTTTGCCCCAGCAGGCGAAAATCCTGTTTGATGGTGGTTAACGGCGGGATATAACATGAG
CTGTCTTCGGTATCGTCGTATCCCACTACCGAGATGTCCGCACCAACGCGCAGCCCGGACTCGGTAATGG
CGCGCATTGCGCCCAGCGCCATCTGATCGTTGGCAACCAGCATCGCAGTGGGAACGATGCCCTCATTCAG
CATTTGCATGGTTTGTTGAAAACCGGACATGGCACTCCAGTCGCCTTCCCGTTCCGCTATCGGCTGAATT
TGATTGCGAGTGAGATATTTATGCCAGCCAGCCAGACGCAGACGCGCCGAGACAGAACTTAATGGGCCCG
CTAACAGCGCGATTTGCTGGTGACCCAATGCGACCAGATGCTCCACGCCCAGTCGCGTACCGTCTTCATG
GGAGAAAATAATACTGTTGATGGGTGTCTGGTCAGAGACATCAAGAAATAACGCCGGAACATTAGTGCAG
GCAGCTTCCACAGCAATGGCATCCTGGTCATCCAGCGGATAGTTAATGATCAGCCCACTGACGCGTTGCG
CGAGAAGATTGTGCACCGCCGCTTTACAGGCTTCGACGCCGCTTCGTTCTACCATCGACACCACCACGCT
GGCACCCAGTTGATCGGCGCGAGATTTAATCGCCGCGACAATTTGCGACGGCGCGTGCAGGGCCAGACTG
GAGGTGGCAACGCCAATCAGCAACGACTGTTTGCCCGCCAGTTGTTGTGCCACGCGGTTGGGAATGTAAT
TCAGCTCCGCCATCGCCGCTTCCACTTTTTCCCGCGTTTTCGCAGAAACGTGGCTGGCCTGGTTCACCAC
GCGGGAAACGGTCTGATAAGAGACACCGGCATACTCTGCGACATCGTATAACGTTACTGGTTTCACATTC
ACCACCCTGAATTGACTCTCTTCCGGGCGCTATCATGCCATACCGCGAAAGGTTTTGCGCCATTCGATGG
TGTCCGGGATCTCGACGCTCTCCCTTATGCGACTCCTGCATTAGGAAATTAATACGACTCACTATAGGGG
AATTGTGAGCGGATAACAATTCCCCTGTAGAAATAATTTTGTTTAACTTTAATAAGGAGATATACCATGG
GCAGCAGCCATCATCATCATCATCACAGCACTAGTGACTCAGAAGTCAATCAAGAAGCTAAGCCAGAGGT
CAAGCCAGAAGTCAAGCCTGAGACTCACATCAATTTAAAGGTGTCCGATGGATCTTCAGAAATCTTCTTT
AAGATCAAAAAGACCACTCCTTTAAGAAGGCTGATGGAAGCGTTCGCTAAAAGACAGGGTAAGGAAATGG
ACTCCTTAAGATTCTTGTACGACGGTATTAGAATTCAAGCTGATCAGACCCCTGAAGATTTGGACATGGA
GGATAACGATATTATTGAGGCTCACAGAGAACAGATTGGTGGATCCGTAACTTATAAACCGATTCCAACT
GATAGCGAACGCTACTTAGAATACATTCGTAAACATCAACTTGCCTTTGATATTTACGAAGACCTCTATC
CCCTGAAACTTTTTGAAGATTTCGTGCAAGCAGAGGGTAGAAAAGAAAGTTGGTTTTACAATTGCTGTAA
TATAGATAAAGATCAATTATATCCAGCCCGCTTTACCTTTGGCTATCCTCCCCAAAAAGAAGCTAAATTG
CTGCACAATCCCCAACGGCAACTCCAGGAAGTCTTTCACTTTTTTCGCCAAGTAGAAAATCGGCCAGAAG
TAAAGCTCAATTATCGTTTTATTCACCAGTTTTTTAGCATTCATCCTGATGTGCGTGGCATTTGCTGGGT
TGGGGTTGGGGTAGATACTCGCACGGTTATTACTGAATCTCGCCTCAAGCTATTTATTGGACTCAAGGAT
GCTCCCGACAAGGTAGAAACTGCCATTACTCTGTGTGGAGATAGTCCCACGTTACGAGCATTTTTACTCA
ACGATTACAATAATTACTTGTTAATAGGATTTGATTTATTTTTTGACAATCACAGCGAAATCGAGCTTTA
TCCGACTATTTTTGAAGATAAGTTACGACTATCTAATGTCCGCAGCCAAATTACACCACTTTTACCCCCT
CGTGCTTTACCGTTACTCGACCAATGTGAAGTTTTTCAAATCGGCATTAGTCCAGCCAATGACAGTAATA
TTCTTTACTTTGATGATGTTTACGATCCCAATAATTTTGTTGATAATTTTGGCAATGAGATGGTCAAAAA
AGTTCATGCCTATTACCGCCATCAACCTATCAAAAAATTGCTAATTGGCGCTCCTGAAAAAGACTTTTAC
GCTCAATCAATTGAACATGCGAAGCTGTATTATAGGATGAATTAAGCTTGCGGCCGCACTCGAGTCTGGT
AAAGAAACCGCTGCTGCGAAATTTGAACGCCAGCACATGGACTCGTCTACTAGCGCAGCTTAATTAACCT
AGGCTGCTGCCACCGCTGAGCAATAACTAGCATAACCCCTTGGGGCCTCTAAACGGGTCTTGAGGGGTTT
TTTGCTGAAACCTCAGGCATTTGAGAAGCACACGGTCACACTGCTTCCGGTAGTCAATAAACCGGTAAAC
CAGCAATAGACATAAGCGGCTATTTAACGACCCTGCCCTGAACCGACGACAAGCTGACGACCGGGTCTCC
GCAAGTGGCACTTTTCGGGGAAATGTGCGCGGAACCCCTATTTGTTTATTTTTCTAAATACATTCAAATA
TGTATCCGCTCATGAATTAATTCTTAGAAAAACTCATCGAGCATCAAATGAAACTGCAATTTATTCATAT
CAGGATTATCAATACCATATTTTTGAAAAAGCCGTTTCTGTAATGAAGGAGAAAACTCACCGAGGCAGTT
CCATAGGATGGCAAGATCCTGGTATCGGTCTGCGATTCCGACTCGTCCAACATCAATACAACCTATTAAT
TTCCCCTCGTCAAAAATAAGGTTATCAAGTGAGAAATCACCATGAGTGACGACTGAATCCGGTGAGAATG
GCAAAAGTTTATGCATTTCTTTCCAGACTTGTTCAACAGGCCAGCCATTACGCTCGTCATCAAAATCACT
CGCATCAACCAAACCGTTATTCATTCGTGATTGCGCCTGAGCGAGACGAAATACGCGGTCGCTGTTAAAA
GGACAATTACAAACAGGAATCGAATGCAACCGGCGCAGGAACACTGCCAGCGCATCAACAATATTTTCAC
CTGAATCAGGATATTCTTCTAATACCTGGAATGCTGTTTTCCCGGGGATCGCAGTGGTGAGTAACCATGC
ATCATCAGGAGTACGGATAAAATGCTTGATGGTCGGAAGAGGCATAAATTCCGTCAGCCAGTTTAGTCTG
ACCATCTCATCTGTAACATCATTGGCAACGCTACCTTTGCCATGTTTCAGAAACAACTCTGGCGCATCGG
GCTTCCCATACAATCGATAGATTGTCGCACCTGATTGCCCGACATTATCGCGAGCCCATTTATACCCATA
TAAATCAGCATCCATGTTGGAATTTAATCGCGGCCTAGAGCAAGACGTTTCCCGTTGAATATGGCTCATA
CTCTTCCTTTTTCAATATTATTGAAGCATTTATCAGGGTTATTGTCTCATGAGCGGATACATATTTGAAT
GTATTTAGAAAAATAAACAAATAGGCATGCAGCGCTCTTCCGCTTCCTCGCTCACTGACTCGCTACGCTC
GGTCGTTCGACTGCGGCGAGCGGTGTCAGCTCACTCAAAAGCGGTAATACGGTTATCCACAGAATCAGGG
GATAAAGCCGGAAAGAACATGTGAGCAAAAAGCAAAGCACCGGAAGAAGCCAACGCCGCAGGCGTTTTTC
CATAGGCTCCGCCCCCCTGACGAGCATCACAAAAATCGACGCTCAAGCCAGAGGTGGCGAAACCCGACAG
GACTATAAAGATACCAGGCGTTTCCCCCTGGAAGCTCCCTCGTGCGCTCTCCTGTTCCGACCCTGCCGCT
TACCGGATACCTGTCCGCCTTTCTCCCTTCGGGAAGCGTGGCGCTTTCTCATAGCTCACGCTGTTGGTAT
CTCAGTTCGGTGTAGGTCGTTCGCTCCAAGCTGGGCTGTGTGCACGAACCCCCCGTTCAGCCCGACCGCT
GCGCCTTATCCGGTAACTATCGTCTTGAGTCCAACCCGGTAAGACACGACTTATCGCCACTGGCAGCAGC
CATTGGTAACTGATTTAGAGGACTTTGTCTTGAAGTTATGCACCTGTTAAGGCTAAACTGAAAGAACAGA
TTTTGGTGAGTGCGGTCCTCCAACCCACTTACCTTGGTTCAAAGAGTTGGTAGCTCAGCGAACCTTGAGA
AAACCACCGTTGGTAGCGGTGGTTTTTCTTTATTTATGAGATGATGAATCAATCGGTCTATCAAGTCAAC
GAACAGCTATTCCGTTACTCTAGATTTCAGTGCAATTTATCTCTTCAAATGTAGCACCTGAAGTCAGCCC
CATACGATATAAGTTGTAATTCTCATGTTAGTCATGCC
Features (pLannotate 1.2.2; 17 found; start..end, strand, type, name):
     70..91      -  protein_bind   CAP binding site: CAP binding activates transcription in the presence of cAMP. E. coli catabolite activator protein
    104..1186    -  CDS            lacI: lac repressor; lacI; The lac repressor binds to the lac operator to inhibit transcription in E. coli. This inhibition can be relieved by adding lactose or isopropyl-β-D-thiogalactopyranoside (IPTG).
   1187..1264    -  promoter       lacI promoter: lacI
   1272..1307    -  CDS            TcR (fragment): tetracycline efflux protein; tet; confers resistance to tetracycline
   1310..1328    +  promoter       T7 promoter: promoter for bacteriophage T7 RNA polymerase
   1329..1353    +  protein_bind   lac operator: The lac repressor binds to the lac operator to inhibit transcription in E. coli. This inhibition can be relieved by adding lactose or isopropyl-β-D-thiogalactopyranoside (IPTG). lac repressor encoded by lacI
   1368..1390    +  RBS            RBS: efficient ribosome binding site from bacteriophage T7 gene 10 (Olins and Rangwala, 1989)
   1409..1425    +  CDS            capTEV™ (fragment): composite tag for in vivo biotinylation, TEV protease cleavage, and 6xHis tagging
   1436..1722    +  CDS            SUMO (fragment): cleavable ubiquitin-like protein tag; S. cerevisiae SMT3 (truncated)
   2661..2702    +  CDS            S-Tag (fragment): affinity and epitope tag derived from pancreatic ribonuclease A
   2732..2749    +  CDS            SET1 (fragment): solubility-enhancement tag derived from T7 phage gene 10B
   2757..2804    +  terminator     T7 terminator: transcription terminator for bacteriophage T7 RNA polymerase
   2968..3025    +  promoter       AmpR promoter (fragment): bla
   3034..3849    -  CDS            KanR: aminoglycoside phosphotransferase; aph(3')-Ia; confers resistance to kanamycin in bacteria or G418 (Geneticin®) in eukaryotes
   3850..3941    -  promoter       AmpR promoter: bla
   3957..4706    -  rep_origin     RSF ori: Plasmids containing the RSF 1030 origin of replication can be propagated in E. coli cells that contain additional plasmids with compatible origins.
   4789..55      -  CDS            TcR (fragment) (across the origin): tetracycline efflux protein; tet; confers resistance to tetracycline
