[The description below was written by a language model from this plasmid's Addgene catalogue record and pLannotate feature annotations shown in this document.]
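Description:
pTVKRSF225 is a bacterial expression plasmid built on a pRSF backbone for producing the MusF2 prenyltransferase from the cyanobacterium Nostoc sp. PCC 7906 in E. coli. It replicates from the RSF 1030 origin, which is listed as high copy and is compatible with other common plasmid origins, so it can be maintained alongside a second expression plasmid. Selection is by kanamycin through an aph(3')-Ia aminoglycoside phosphotransferase gene. The sequenced plasmid is about 4.8 kb.

Expression is driven by a T7 promoter followed immediately by a lac operator and the strong T7 gene 10 ribosome binding site. The plasmid also carries lacI under its own promoter. Transcription therefore requires a host supplying T7 RNA polymerase and is held off by the lac repressor until it is relieved with IPTG or lactose. The open reading frame begins with a short segment annotated as a fragment of a His-containing composite tag, probably a histidine tag for affinity purification, followed by a truncated yeast SMT3 (SUMO) domain. SUMO serves as an N-terminal fusion partner that is often used to improve solubility and can be removed by a SUMO-specific protease.

The MusF2 coding sequence, inserted by Gibson assembly, is not annotated in the feature table. It presumably occupies the unannotated stretch of roughly 900 bp between SUMO and the downstream S-tag remnant and T7 terminator. Whether that S-tag fragment is translated is not clear from the record. The short TcR, SET1 and AmpR promoter fragments appear to be backbone remnants. The plasmid was deposited in connection with work on the biosynthesis of the bis-prenylated alkaloids muscoride A and B, where it would supply recombinant enzyme for characterisation.
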