Addgene plasmid #135005: pTVKRSF225
Purpose: MusF2 prenyltransferases from Nmu. PCC 7906
Depositing lab: Hideo Iwai. Depositing organization: University of Helsinki, Institute of Biotechnology. Publication: Biosynthesis of the Bis-Prenylated Alkaloids Muscoride A and B. Mattila A, Andsten RM, Jumppanen M, Assante M, Jokela J, Wahlsten M, Mikula KM, Sigindere C, Kwak DH, Gugger M, Koskela H, Sivonen K, Liu X, Yli-Kauhaluoma J, Iwai H, Fewer DP. ACS Chem Biol. 2019 Dec 20;14(12):2683-2690. doi: 10.1021/acschembio.9b00620. Epub 2019 Nov 19. PubMed 31674754.
Backbone
  Vector backbone: pRSF
  Vector type: Bacterial Expression
Growth in bacteria
  Bacterial resistance: Kanamycin, 50 μg/mL
  Growth temperature: 37°C
  Growth strain: DH5alpha
  Copy number: High Copy
Gene/Insert
  Gene/Insert name: MusF2 prenyltransferaseM
  Species: Nostoc sp. PCC 7906
  Promoter: T7
  Tag / fusion protein: SUMO fusion (N terminal on backbone)
  Cloning method: Gibson Cloning
  Sequencing primers: 5′ SUMO fw; 3′ T7term
Terms and licenses: Academic/Nonprofit Terms; Industry Terms: Not Available to Industry
Depositor comments: It was published as Addgene ID # 135005
How to cite: pTVKRSF225 was a gift from Hideo Iwai (Addgene plasmid # 135005 ; http://n2t.net/addgene:135005 ; RRID:Addgene_135005)
